Addgene plasmid #76123: MAST1 gRNA (BRDN0001148834)
Purpose: 3rd generation lentiviral gRNA plasmid targeting human MAST1
Depositing lab: John Doench & David Root. Depositing organization: Broad Institute. Publication: Optimized sgRNA design to maximize activity and minimize off-target effects of CRISPR-Cas9. Doench JG, Fusi N, Sullender M, Hegde M, Vaimberg EW, Donovan KF, Smith I, Tothova Z, Wilen C, Orchard R, Virgin HW, Listgarten J, Root DE. Nat Biotechnol. 2016 Jan 18. doi: 10.1038/nbt.3437. PubMed 26780180.
Backbone
  Vector backbone: lentiGuide-Puro
  Backbone manufacturer: Zhang Lab (Addgene plasmid # 52963)
  Vector type: Mammalian Expression, Lentiviral, CRISPR
  Selectable markers: Puromycin
Growth in bacteria
  Bacterial resistance: Ampicillin, 100 μg/mL
  Growth temperature: 37°C
  Growth strain: DH5alpha
  Copy number: High Copy
Gene/Insert
  Gene/Insert name: MAST1 (alt names: MAST1; NM_014975.2)
  gRNA/shRNA sequence: TGACGAGGATGACACGACGG
  Species: H. sapiens (human)
  Entrez Gene: MAST1 (a.k.a. MCCCHCM, SAST); CLASP1 (a.k.a. MAST1)
  Promoter: hU6
  Cloning method: Unknown
  Sequencing primers: 5′ U6-F; 3′ pS2-R
Terms and licenses: Academic/Nonprofit Terms; Industry Terms: Not Available to Industry
Depositor comments: The gRNA was designed to target the following Genbank reference sequence(s): NM_014975.2. Note that this plasmid does NOT contain Cas9. It should be used in conjunction with lentiCas9-Blast (Addgene #52962) or otherwise with cell lines already expressing Cas9. Browse the full kinome gRNA library at http://www.addgene.org/pooled-library/broadgpp-human-kinome/ or visit http://www.broadinstitute.org/rnai/public/ for detailed protocols and information.
How to cite: MAST1 gRNA (BRDN0001148834) was a gift from John Doench & David Root (Addgene plasmid # 76123 ; http://n2t.net/addgene:76123 ; RRID:Addgene_76123)
