[The description below was written by a language model from this plasmid's Addgene catalogue record and pLannotate feature annotations shown in this document.]
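Description:
MAST1 gRNA (BRDN0001148834) is a third-generation lentiviral CRISPR guide plasmid built on the lentiGuide-Puro backbone. It carries a single guide RNA designed against human MAST1 (reference transcript NM_014975.2). The plasmid is about 8.3 kb and is maintained in E. coli at high copy through a ColE1/pUC-type origin, with ampicillin selection from the β-lactamase gene. An f1 origin, an SV40 origin and lac/T7/T3 backbone remnants are also annotated. The Entrez field lists CLASP1 as well, but only because that gene shares the alias MAST1.

The viral transfer cassette begins with an RSV promoter fused to a truncated HIV-1 5' LTR, which makes genomic RNA production Tat-independent. This is followed by the Ψ packaging signal with a partial gag sequence, and by the RRE for Rev-dependent nuclear export. Inside the provirus, a human U6 RNA polymerase III promoter drives the MAST1 spacer joined to the Streptococcus pyogenes Cas9 gRNA scaffold. A cPPT/CTS element, which aids nuclear import of the viral genome, sits downstream of the scaffold. A separate EF-1α promoter with its intron A then expresses puromycin N-acetyltransferase for selecting transduced mammalian cells. WPRE follows to enhance transcript expression, and the cassette ends in a self-inactivating ΔU3 3' LTR, followed by an SV40 polyadenylation signal.

The plasmid does not encode Cas9, so it must be used with a separate Cas9 vector or in cells that already express the nuclease. It is one clone from a human kinome guide collection built with optimized sgRNA design rules, and it is intended for Cas9-mediated targeting (typically knockout) of MAST1 in human cells.
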