Features (pLannotate 1.2.2; 29 found; start..end, strand, type, name):
     14..80      +  CDS            small t antigen (fragment): SV40 (simian virus 40) small t antigen
    106..317     +  promoter       EF-1α core promoter: core promoter for human elongation factor EF-1α
    318..1256    +  intron         EF-1α intron A: intron upstream of the start codon of human EF-1α
   1278..1877    +  CDS            PuroR (fragment): puromycin N-acetyltransferase; pac from Streptomyces; confers resistance to puromycin
   1893..2481    +  misc_feature   WPRE: woodchuck hepatitis virus posttranscriptional regulatory element
   2532..2551    +  misc_feature   cPPT/CTS (fragment): central polypurine tract and central termination sequence of HIV-1
   2553..2786    +  LTR            3' LTR (ΔU3): self-inactivating 3' long terminal repeat (LTR) from HIV-1
   2864..2985    +  polyA_signal   SV40 poly(A) signal: SV40 polyadenylation signal
   3025..3160    +  rep_origin     SV40 ori: SV40 origin of replication
   3181..3199    -  promoter       T7 promoter: promoter for bacteriophage T7 RNA polymerase
   3207..3362    +  CDS            lacZα (fragment): LacZα fragment of β-galactosidase; lacZ fragment
   3367..3795    +  rep_origin     f1 ori (sequence partly withheld): f1 bacteriophage origin of replication; arrow indicates direction of (+) strand synthesis
   3848..3952    +  promoter       AmpR promoter: bla
   3953..4813    +  CDS            AmpR: β-lactamase; bla; confers resistance to ampicillin, carbenicillin, and related antibiotics
   4984..5572    +  rep_origin     ori: high-copy-number ColE1/pMB1/pBR322/pUC origin of replication
   5755..5847    +  CDS            lacI (fragment): lac repressor; lacI; The lac repressor binds to the lac operator to inhibit transcription in E. coli. This inhibition can be relieved by adding lactose or isopropyl-β-D-thiogalactopyranoside (IPTG).
   5860..5881    +  protein_bind   CAP binding site: CAP binding activates transcription in the presence of cAMP. E. coli catabolite activator protein
   5896..5926    +  promoter       lac promoter: promoter for the E. coli lac operon
   5934..5950    +  protein_bind   lac operator: The lac repressor binds to the lac operator to inhibit transcription in E. coli. This inhibition can be relieved by adding lactose or isopropyl-β-D-thiogalactopyranoside (IPTG). lac repressor encoded by lacI
   5995..6013    +  promoter       T3 promoter: promoter for bacteriophage T3 RNA polymerase
   6041..6267    +  promoter       RSV promoter: Rous sarcoma virus enhancer/promoter
   6268..6448    +  LTR            5' LTR (truncated): truncated 5' long terminal repeat (LTR) from HIV-1
   6495..6620    +  misc_feature   HIV-1 Ψ: packaging signal of human immunodeficiency virus type 1
   6604..6967    +  CDS            HIV-1 gag (fragment): gag protein from human immunodeficiency virus 1; gag
   7113..7346    +  misc_feature   RRE: The Rev response element (RRE) of HIV-1 allows for Rev-dependent mRNA export from the nucleus to the cytoplasm.
   7723..7749    +  CDS            Rev (fragment): human immunodeficiency virus 1 (HIV-1) Rev protein; rev; enhances nuclear export of unspliced and incompletely spliced viral mRNAs
   7753..7993    +  promoter       U6 promoter: RNA polymerase III promoter for human U6 snRNA
   8023..8098    +  misc_RNA       gRNA scaffold: guide RNA scaffold for the Streptococcus pyogenes CRISPR/Cas9 system
   8154..8271    +  misc_feature   cPPT/CTS: central polypurine tract and central termination sequence of HIV-1
>Addgene plasmid #76123 | MAST1 gRNA (BRDN0001148834) | addgene full sequence | sequence record 185230 | Addgene Assembled Sequence
CCCGGGTGCAAAGATGGATAAAGTTTTAAACAGAGAGGAATCTTTGCAGCTAATGGACCTTCTAGGTCTT
GAAAGGAGTGGGAATTGGCTCCGGTGCCCGTCAGTGGGCAGAGCGCACATCGCCCACAGTCCCCGAGAAG
TTGGGGGGAGGGGTCGGCAATTGATCCGGTGCCTAGAGAAGGTGGCGCGGGGTAAACTGGGAAAGTGATG
TCGTGTACTGGCTCCGCCTTTTTCCCGAGGGTGGGGGAGAACCGTATATAAGTGCAGTAGTCGCCGTGAA
CGTTCTTTTTCGCAACGGGTTTGCCGCCAGAACACAGGTAAGTGCCGTGTGTGGTTCCCGCGGGCCTGGC
CTCTTTACGGGTTATGGCCCTTGCGTGCCTTGAATTACTTCCACCTGGCTGCAGTACGTGATTCTTGATC
CCGAGCTTCGGGTTGGAAGTGGGTGGGAGAGTTCGAGGCCTTGCGCTTAAGGAGCCCCTTCGCCTCGTGC
TTGAGTTGAGGCCTGGCCTGGGCGCTGGGGCCGCCGCGTGCGAATCTGGTGGCACCTTCGCGCCTGTCTC
GCTGCTTTCGATAAGTCTCTAGCCATTTAAAATTTTTGATGACCTGCTGCGACGCTTTTTTTCTGGCAAG
ATAGTCTTGTAAATGCGGGCCAAGATCTGCACACTGGTATTTCGGTTTTTGGGGCCGCGGGCGGCGACGG
GGCCCGTGCGTCCCAGCGCACATGTTCGGCGAGGCGGGGCCTGCGAGCGCGGCCACCGAGAATCGGACGG
GGGTAGTCTCAAGCTGGCCGGCCTGCTCTGGTGCCTGGCCTCGCGCCGCCGTGTATCGCCCCGCCCTGGG
CGGCAAGGCTGGCCCGGTCGGCACCAGTTGCGTGAGCGGAAAGATGGCCGCTTCCCGGCCCTGCTGCAGG
GAGCTCAAAATGGAGGACGCGGCGCTCGGGAGAGCGGGCGGGTGAGTCACCCACACAAAGGAAAAGGGCC
TTTCCGTCCTCAGCCGTCGCTTCATGTGACTCCACGGAGTACCGGGCGCCGTCCAGGCACCTCGATTAGT
TCTCGAGCTTTTGGAGTACGTCGTCTTTAGGTTGGGGGGAGGGGTTTTATGCGATGGAGTTTCCCCACAC
TGAGTGGGTGGAGACTGAAGTTAGGCCAGCTTGGCACTTGATGTAATTCTCCTTGGAATTTGCCCTTTTT
GAGTTTGGATCTTGGTTCATTCTCAAGCCTCAGACAGTGGTTCAAAGTTTTTTTCTTCCATTTCAGGTGT
CGTGACGTACGGCCACCATGACCGAGTACAAGCCCACGGTGCGCCTCGCCACCCGCGACGACGTCCCCAG
GGCCGTACGCACCCTCGCCGCCGCGTTCGCCGACTACCCCGCCACGCGCCACACCGTCGATCCGGACCGC
CACATCGAGCGGGTCACCGAGCTGCAAGAACTCTTCCTCACGCGCGTCGGGCTCGACATCGGCAAGGTGT
GGGTCGCGGACGACGGCGCCGCCGTGGCGGTCTGGACCACGCCGGAGAGCGTCGAAGCGGGGGCGGTGTT
CGCCGAGATCGGCCCGCGCATGGCCGAGTTGAGCGGTTCCCGGCTGGCCGCGCAGCAACAGATGGAAGGC
CTCCTGGCGCCGCACCGGCCCAAGGAGCCCGCGTGGTTCCTGGCCACCGTCGGAGTCTCGCCCGACCACC
AGGGCAAGGGTCTGGGCAGCGCCGTCGTGCTCCCCGGAGTGGAGGCGGCCGAGCGCGCCGGGGTGCCCGC
CTTCCTGGAGACCTCCGCGCCCCGCAACCTCCCCTTCTACGAGCGGCTCGGCTTCACCGTCACCGCCGAC
GTCGAGGTGCCCGAAGGACCGCGCACCTGGTGCATGACCCGCAAGCCCGGTGCCTGAACGCGTTAAGTCG
ACAATCAACCTCTGGATTACAAAATTTGTGAAAGATTGACTGGTATTCTTAACTATGTTGCTCCTTTTAC
GCTATGTGGATACGCTGCTTTAATGCCTTTGTATCATGCTATTGCTTCCCGTATGGCTTTCATTTTCTCC
TCCTTGTATAAATCCTGGTTGCTGTCTCTTTATGAGGAGTTGTGGCCCGTTGTCAGGCAACGTGGCGTGG
TGTGCACTGTGTTTGCTGACGCAACCCCCACTGGTTGGGGCATTGCCACCACCTGTCAGCTCCTTTCCGG
GACTTTCGCTTTCCCCCTCCCTATTGCCACGGCGGAACTCATCGCCGCCTGCCTTGCCCGCTGCTGGACA
GGGGCTCGGCTGTTGGGCACTGACAATTCCGTGGTGTTGTCGGGGAAATCATCGTCCTTTCCTTGGCTGC
TCGCCTGTGTTGCCACCTGGATTCTGCGCGGGACGTCCTTCTGCTACGTCCCTTCGGCCCTCAATCCAGC
GGACCTTCCTTCCCGCGGCCTGCTGCCGGCTCTGCGGCCTCTTCCGCGTCTTCGCCTTCGCCCTCAGACG
AGTCGGATCTCCCTTTGGGCCGCCTCCCCGCGTCGACTTTAAGACCAATGACTTACAAGGCAGCTGTAGA
TCTTAGCCACTTTTTAAAAGAAAAGGGGGGACTGGAAGGGCTAATTCACTCCCAACGAAGACAAGATCTG
CTTTTTGCTTGTACTGGGTCTCTCTGGTTAGACCAGATCTGAGCCTGGGAGCTCTCTGGCTAACTAGGGA
ACCCACTGCTTAAGCCTCAATAAAGCTTGCCTTGAGTGCTTCAAGTAGTGTGTGCCCGTCTGTTGTGTGA
CTCTGGTAACTAGAGATCCCTCAGACCCTTTTAGTCAGTGTGGAAAATCTCTAGCAGTACGTATAGTAGT
TCATGTCATCTTATTATTCAGTATTTATAACTTGCAAAGAAATGAATATCAGAGAGTGAGAGGAACTTGT
TTATTGCAGCTTATAATGGTTACAAATAAAGCAATAGCATCACAAATTTCACAAATAAAGCATTTTTTTC
ACTGCATTCTAGTTGTGGTTTGTCCAAACTCATCAATGTATCTTATCATGTCTGGCTCTAGCTATCCCGC
CCCTAACTCCGCCCATCCCGCCCCTAACTCCGCCCAGTTCCGCCCATTCTCCGCCCCATGGCTGACTAAT
TTTTTTTATTTATGCAGAGGCCGAGGCCGCCTCGGCCTCTGAGCTATTCCAGAAGTAGTGAGGAGGCTTT
TTTGGAGGCCTAGGGACGTACCCAATTCGCCCTATAGTGAGTCGTATTACGCGCGCTCACTGGCCGTCGT
TTTACAACGTCGTGACTGGGAAAACCCTGGCGTTACCCAACTTAATCGCCTTGCAGCACATCCCCCTTTC
GCCAGCTGGCGTAATAGCGAAGAGGCCCGCACCGATCGCCCTTCCCAACAGTTGCGCAGCCTGAATGGCG
AATGGG
[124 nt withheld, positions 3367-3490]
C
[91 nt withheld, positions 3492-3582]
A
[49 nt withheld, positions 3584-3632]
CCTTTGACGTTGGAGTCCACGTTCTTT
[37 nt withheld, positions 3660-3696]
ACCCTATCTCGGTCTATTCTTTTGATTTATAAGGGATTTTGCCGATTTCGGCCTATTGGTTAAAAAATGA
GCTGATTTAACAAAAATTTAACGCGAATTTTAACAAAATATTAACGCTTACAATTTAGGTGGCACTTTTC
GGGGAAATGTGCGCGGAACCCCTATTTGTTTATTTTTCTAAATACATTCAAATATGTATCCGCTCATGAG
ACAATAACCCTGATAAATGCTTCAATAATATTGAAAAAGGAAGAGTATGAGTATTCAACATTTCCGTGTC
GCCCTTATTCCCTTTTTTGCGGCATTTTGCCTTCCTGTTTTTGCTCACCCAGAAACGCTGGTGAAAGTAA
AAGATGCTGAAGATCAGTTGGGTGCACGAGTGGGTTACATCGAACTGGATCTCAACAGCGGTAAGATCCT
TGAGAGTTTTCGCCCCGAAGAACGTTTTCCAATGATGAGCACTTTTAAAGTTCTGCTATGTGGCGCGGTA
TTATCCCGTATTGACGCCGGGCAAGAGCAACTCGGTCGCCGCATACACTATTCTCAGAATGACTTGGTTG
AGTACTCACCAGTCACAGAAAAGCATCTTACGGATGGCATGACAGTAAGAGAATTATGCAGTGCTGCCAT
AACCATGAGTGATAACACTGCGGCCAACTTACTTCTGACAACGATCGGAGGACCGAAGGAGCTAACCGCT
TTTTTGCACAACATGGGGGATCATGTAACTCGCCTTGATCGTTGGGAACCGGAGCTGAATGAAGCCATAC
CAAACGACGAGCGTGACACCACGATGCCTGTAGCAATGGCAACAACGTTGCGCAAACTATTAACTGGCGA
ACTACTTACTCTAGCTTCCCGGCAACAATTAATAGACTGGATGGAGGCGGATAAAGTTGCAGGACCACTT
CTGCGCTCGGCCCTTCCGGCTGGCTGGTTTATTGCTGATAAATCTGGAGCCGGTGAGCGTGGGTCTCGCG
GTATCATTGCAGCACTGGGGCCAGATGGTAAGCCCTCCCGTATCGTAGTTATCTACACGACGGGGAGTCA
GGCAACTATGGATGAACGAAATAGACAGATCGCTGAGATAGGTGCCTCACTGATTAAGCATTGGTAACTG
TCAGACCAAGTTTACTCATATATACTTTAGATTGATTTAAAACTTCATTTTTAATTTAAAAGGATCTAGG
TGAAGATCCTTTTTGATAATCTCATGACCAAAATCCCTTAACGTGAGTTTTCGTTCCACTGAGCGTCAGA
CCCCGTAGAAAAGATCAAAGGATCTTCTTGAGATCCTTTTTTTCTGCGCGTAATCTGCTGCTTGCAAACA
AAAAAACCACCGCTACCAGCGGTGGTTTGTTTGCCGGATCAAGAGCTACCAACTCTTTTTCCGAAGGTAA
CTGGCTTCAGCAGAGCGCAGATACCAAATACTGTTCTTCTAGTGTAGCCGTAGTTAGGCCACCACTTCAA
GAACTCTGTAGCACCGCCTACATACCTCGCTCTGCTAATCCTGTTACCAGTGGCTGCTGCCAGTGGCGAT
AAGTCGTGTCTTACCGGGTTGGACTCAAGACGATAGTTACCGGATAAGGCGCAGCGGTCGGGCTGAACGG
GGGGTTCGTGCACACAGCCCAGCTTGGAGCGAACGACCTACACCGAACTGAGATACCTACAGCGTGAGCT
ATGAGAAAGCGCCACGCTTCCCGAAGGGAGAAAGGCGGACAGGTATCCGGTAAGCGGCAGGGTCGGAACA
GGAGAGCGCACGAGGGAGCTTCCAGGGGGAAACGCCTGGTATCTTTATAGTCCTGTCGGGTTTCGCCACC
TCTGACTTGAGCGTCGATTTTTGTGATGCTCGTCAGGGGGGCGGAGCCTATGGAAAAACGCCAGCAACGC
GGCCTTTTTACGGTTCCTGGCCTTTTGCTGGCCTTTTGCTCACATGTTCTTTCCTGCGTTATCCCCTGAT
TCTGTGGATAACCGTATTACCGCCTTTGAGTGAGCTGATACCGCTCGCCGCAGCCGAACGACCGAGCGCA
GCGAGTCAGTGAGCGAGGAAGCGGAAGAGCGCCCAATACGCAAACCGCCTCTCCCCGCGCGTTGGCCGAT
TCATTAATGCAGCTGGCACGACAGGTTTCCCGACTGGAAAGCGGGCAGTGAGCGCAACGCAATTAATGTG
AGTTAGCTCACTCATTAGGCACCCCAGGCTTTACACTTTATGCTTCCGGCTCGTATGTTGTGTGGAATTG
TGAGCGGATAACAATTTCACACAGGAAACAGCTATGACCATGATTACGCCAAGCGCGCAATTAACCCTCA
CTAAAGGGAACAAAAGCTGGAGCTGCAAGCTTAATGTAGTCTTATGCAATACTCTTGTAGTCTTGCAACA
TGGTAACGATGAGTTAGCAACATGCCTTACAAGGAGAGAAAAAGCACCGTGCATGCCGATTGGTGGAAGT
AAGGTGGTACGATCGTGCCTTATTAGGAAGGCAACAGACGGGTCTGACATGGATTGGACGAACCACTGAA
TTGCCGCATTGCAGAGATATTGTATTTAAGTGCCTAGCTCGATACATAAACGGGTCTCTCTGGTTAGACC
AGATCTGAGCCTGGGAGCTCTCTGGCTAACTAGGGAACCCACTGCTTAAGCCTCAATAAAGCTTGCCTTG
AGTGCTTCAAGTAGTGTGTGCCCGTCTGTTGTGTGACTCTGGTAACTAGAGATCCCTCAGACCCTTTTAG
TCAGTGTGGAAAATCTCTAGCAGTGGCGCCCGAACAGGGACTTGAAAGCGAAAGGGAAACCAGAGGAGCT
CTCTCGACGCAGGACTCGGCTTGCTGAAGCGCGCACGGCAAGAGGCGAGGGGCGGCGACTGGTGAGTACG
CCAAAAATTTTGACTAGCGGAGGCTAGAAGGAGAGAGATGGGTGCGAGAGCGTCAGTATTAAGCGGGGGA
GAATTAGATCGCGATGGGAAAAAATTCGGTTAAGGCCAGGGGGAAAGAAAAAATATAAATTAAAACATAT
AGTATGGGCAAGCAGGGAGCTAGAACGATTCGCAGTTAATCCTGGCCTGTTAGAAACATCAGAAGGCTGT
AGACAAATACTGGGACAGCTACAACCATCCCTTCAGACAGGATCAGAAGAACTTAGATCATTATATAATA
CAGTAGCAACCCTCTATTGTGTGCATCAAAGGATAGAGATAAAAGACACCAAGGAAGCTTTAGACAAGAT
AGAGGAAGAGCAAAACAAAAGTAAGACCACCGCACAGCAAGCGGCCGCTGATCTTCAGACCTGGAGGAGG
AGATATGAGGGACAATTGGAGAAGTGAATTATATAAATATAAAGTAGTAAAAATTGAACCATTAGGAGTA
GCACCCACCAAGGCAAAGAGAAGAGTGGTGCAGAGAGAAAAAAGAGCAGTGGGAATAGGAGCTTTGTTCC
TTGGGTTCTTGGGAGCAGCAGGAAGCACTATGGGCGCAGCGTCAATGACGCTGACGGTACAGGCCAGACA
ATTATTGTCTGGTATAGTGCAGCAGCAGAACAATTTGCTGAGGGCTATTGAGGCGCAACAGCATCTGTTG
CAACTCACAGTCTGGGGCATCAAGCAGCTCCAGGCAAGAATCCTGGCTGTGGAAAGATACCTAAAGGATC
AACAGCTCCTGGGGATTTGGGGTTGCTCTGGAAAACTCATTTGCACCACTGCTGTGCCTTGGAATGCTAG
TTGGAGTAATAAATCTCTGGAACAGATTTGGAATCACACGACCTGGATGGAGTGGGACAGAGAAATTAAC
AATTACACAAGCTTAATACACTCCTTAATTGAAGAATCGCAAAACCAGCAAGAAAAGAATGAACAAGAAT
TATTGGAATTAGATAAATGGGCAAGTTTGTGGAATTGGTTTAACATAACAAATTGGCTGTGGTATATAAA
ATTATTCATAATGATAGTAGGAGGCTTGGTAGGTTTAAGAATAGTTTTTGCTGTACTTTCTATAGTGAAT
AGAGTTAGGCAGGGATATTCACCATTATCGTTTCAGACCCACCTCCCAACCCCGAGGGGACCCAGAGAGG
GCCTATTTCCCATGATTCCTTCATATTTGCATATACGATACAAGGCTGTTAGAGAGATAATTAGAATTAA
TTTGACTGTAAACACAAAGATATTAGTACAAAATACGTGACGTAGAAAGTAATAATTTCTTGGGTAGTTT
GCAGTTTTAAAATTATGTTTTAAAATGGACTATCATATGCTTACCGTAACTTGAAAGTATTTCGATTTCT
TGGCTTTATATATCTTGTGGAAAGGACGAAACACCGTGACGAGGATGACACGACGGGTTTTAGAGCTAGA
AATAGCAAGTTAAAATAAGGCTAGTCCGTTATCAACTTGAAAAAGTGGCACCGAGTCGGTGCTTTTTTAA
GCTTGGCGTAACTAGATCTTGAGACAAATGGCAGTATTCATCCACAATTTTAAAAGAAAAGGGGGGATTG
GGGGGTACAGTGCAGGGGAAAGAATAGTAGACATAATAGCAACAGACATACAAACTAAAGAATTACAAAA
ACAAATTACAAAAATTCAAAATTTTCGGGTTTATTACAGGGACAGCAGAGATCCACTTTGGCGCCGGCTC
GAGGGGG
