>Addgene plasmid #76123 | MAST1 gRNA (BRDN0001148834) | depositor partial sequence | sequence record 143583 | Target Sequence
TGACGAGGATGACACGACGG
