>Addgene plasmid #76123 | MAST1 gRNA (BRDN0001148834) | addgene partial sequence | sequence record 185229 | hU6-F
TAGAAAGTAATAATTTCTTGGGTAGTTTGCAGTTTTAAAATTATGTTTTAAAATGGACTATCATATGCTT
ACCGTAACTTGAAAGTATTTCGATTTCTTGGCTTTATATATCTTGTGGAAAGGACGAAACACCGTGACGA
GGATGACACGACGGGTTTTAGAGCTAGAAATAGCAAGTTAAAATAAGGCTAGTCCGTTATCAACTTGAAA
AAGTGGCACCGAGTCGGTGCTTTTTTAAGCTTGGCGTAACTAGATCTTGAGACAAATGGCAGTATTCATC
CACAATTTTAAAAGAAAAGGGGGGATTGGGGGGTACAGTGCAGGGGAAAGAATAGTAGACATAATAGCAA
CAGACATACAAACTAAAGAATTACAAAAACAAATTACAAAAATTCAAAATTTTCGGGTTTATTACAGGGA
CAGCAGAGATCCACTTTGGCGCCGGCTCGAGGGGGCCCGGGTGCAAAGATGGATAAAGTTTTAAACAGAG
AGGAATCTTTGCAGCTAATGGACCTTCTAGGTCTTGAAAGGAGTGGGAATTGGCTCCGGTGCCCGTCAGT
GGGCAGAGCG
